Addgene plasmid #103928: SNTA1_PDZ_1
Purpose: Protein expression and purification of STNA1 PDZ domain
Depositing lab: Sachdev Sidhu. Depositing organization: University of Toronto. Publication: A specificity map for the PDZ domain family. Tonikian R, Zhang Y, Sazinsky SL, Currell B, Yeh JH, Reva B, Held HA, Appleton BA, Evangelista M, Wu Y, Xin X, Chan AC, Seshagiri S, Lasky LA, Sander C, Boone C, Bader GD, Sidhu SS. PLoS Biol. 2008 Sep 30;6(9):e239. doi: 10.1371/journal.pbio.0060239. PubMed 18828675.
Backbone
  Vector backbone: pGEX-6P-1
  Backbone size w/o insert (bp): 4984
  Vector type: Bacterial Expression
Growth in bacteria
  Bacterial resistance: Ampicillin, 100 μg/mL
  Growth temperature: 37°C
  Growth strain: DH5alpha
  Copy number: Unknown
Gene/Insert
  Gene/Insert name: SNTA1 (alt name: STNA1 PDZ)
  Species: H. sapiens (human)
  Entrez Gene: SNTA1 (a.k.a. LQT12, SNT1, TACIP1, dJ1187J4.5)
  Promoter: tac
  Tag / fusion protein: GST (N terminal on backbone)
  Cloning method: Restriction Enzyme; 5′ cloning site unknown (unknown if destroyed); 3′ cloning site unknown (unknown if destroyed)
  Sequencing primers: 5′ pGEX Fwd
Terms and licenses: Academic/Nonprofit Terms; Industry Terms: Not Available to Industry
How to cite: SNTA1_PDZ_1 was a gift from Sachdev Sidhu (Addgene plasmid # 103928 ; http://n2t.net/addgene:103928 ; RRID:Addgene_103928)
