[The description below was written by a language model from this plasmid's Addgene catalogue record and pLannotate feature annotations shown in this document.]
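Description:
SNTA1_PDZ_1 is a bacterial expression plasmid built on the pGEX-6P-1 backbone for producing and purifying the PDZ domain of human alpha-1-syntrophin (SNTA1) as a GST fusion protein in E. coli. The sequenced plasmid is about 5.3 kb. It replicates from a ColE1/pMB1-type origin and is selected with ampicillin through the bla (β-lactamase) gene and its own promoter. Short rop and bom fragments, a lac promoter/lacZα segment and a small E. coli yciV fragment are also annotated. These appear to be backbone remnants rather than functional parts of the expression cassette.

The expression unit begins with the hybrid tac promoter followed by a lac operator. This drives an open reading frame that starts with Schistosoma japonicum glutathione S-transferase and continues, after a short linker, into a roughly 330 bp fragment of SNTA1 corresponding to the PDZ domain. The plasmid carries its own lacI gene, so the lac repressor keeps transcription low until it is relieved with IPTG, giving inducible expression. The N-terminal GST tag allows affinity capture on glutathione resin. In pGEX-6P vectors the linker normally includes a PreScission protease site for tag removal, although this site is not annotated in the feature table. The restriction sites used for cloning are not recorded.

SNTA1 is an adapter protein that links membrane proteins to the dystrophin glycoprotein complex. According to the record, the construct is intended for expression and purification of its isolated PDZ domain, and the associated work was a survey of PDZ domain binding specificity.
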