Features (pLannotate 1.2.2; 17 found; start..end, strand, type, name):
      1..29      +  promoter       tac promoter: strong E. coli promoter; hybrid between the trp and lac UV5 promoters
     37..53      +  protein_bind   lac operator: The lac repressor binds to the lac operator to inhibit transcription in E. coli. This inhibition can be relieved by adding lactose or isopropyl-β-D-thiogalactopyranoside (IPTG). lac repressor encoded by lacI
     76..729     +  CDS            GST26_SCHJA: Experimental evidence at protein level: Swiss-Prot protein existence level 1. GST isoenzymes appear to play a central role in the parasite detoxification system. Other functions are also suspected including a role in increasing the solubility of haematin in the parasite gut. From Schistosoma japonicum (Blood fluke).
    769..1098    +  CDS            SNTA1 (fragment) (sequence partly withheld): SNTA1_HUMAN - Also known as SNT1. Experimental evidence at protein level: Swiss-Prot protein existence level 1. Adapter protein that binds to and probably organizes the subcellular localization of a variety of membrane proteins. May link various receptors to the actin cytoskeleton and the extracellular matrix via the dystrophin glycoprotein complex. Plays an important role in synapse formation and in the organization of UTRN and acetylcholine receptors at the neuromuscular synapse. Binds to phosphatidylinositol 4,5-bisphosphate (By similarity). From Homo sapiens (Human).
   1139..1178    +  CDS            rop (fragment): Rop protein, which maintains plasmids at low copy number; rop
   1280..1320    +  misc_feature   bom (fragment): basis of mobility region from pBR322
   1425..1529    +  promoter       AmpR promoter: bla
   1530..2390    +  CDS            AmpR: β-lactamase; bla; confers resistance to ampicillin, carbenicillin, and related antibiotics
   2561..3149    +  rep_origin     ori: high-copy-number ColE1/pMB1/pBR322/pUC origin of replication
   3335..3386    -  misc_feature   bom (fragment): basis of mobility region from pBR322
   3393..3470    +  promoter       lacI promoter: lacI
   3471..4553    +  CDS            lacI: lac repressor; lacI; The lac repressor binds to the lac operator to inhibit transcription in E. coli. This inhibition can be relieved by adding lactose or isopropyl-β-D-thiogalactopyranoside (IPTG).
   4566..4587    +  protein_bind   CAP binding site: CAP binding activates transcription in the presence of cAMP. E. coli catabolite activator protein
   4602..4632    +  promoter       lac promoter: promoter for the E. coli lac operon
   4640..4656    +  protein_bind   lac operator: The lac repressor binds to the lac operator to inhibit transcription in E. coli. This inhibition can be relieved by adding lactose or isopropyl-β-D-thiogalactopyranoside (IPTG). lac repressor encoded by lacI
   4676..4849    +  CDS            lacZα: LacZα fragment of β-galactosidase; lacZ fragment
   5113..5229    -  CDS            yciV (fragment): RNAAM_ECOLI - Also known as trpH From Escherichia coli (strain K12).
>Addgene plasmid #103928 | SNTA1_PDZ_1 | addgene full sequence | sequence record 200148 | Addgene NGS Result
TTGACAATTAATCATCGGCTCGTATAATGTGTGGAATTGTGAGCGGATAACAATTTCACACAGGAAACAG
TATTCATGTCCCCTATACTAGGTTATTGGAAAATTAAGGGCCTTGTGCAACCCACTCGACTTCTTTTGGA
ATATCTTGAAGAAAAATATGAAGAGCATTTGTATGAGCGCGATGAAGGTGATAAATGGCGAAACAAAAAG
TTTGAATTGGGTTTGGAGTTTCCCAATCTTCCTTATTATATTGATGGTGATGTTAAATTAACACAGTCTA
TGGCCATCATACGTTATATAGCTGACAAGCACAACATGTTGGGTGGTTGTCCAAAAGAGCGTGCAGAGAT
TTCAATGCTTGAAGGAGCGGTTTTGGATATTAGATACGGTGTTTCGAGAATTGCATATAGTAAAGACTTT
GAAACTCTCAAAGTTGATTTTCTTAGCAAGCTACCTGAAATGCTGAAAATGTTCGAAGATCGTTTATGTC
ATAAAACATATTTAAATGGTGATCATGTAACCCATCCTGACTTCATGTTGTATGACGCTCTTGATGTTGT
TTTATACATGGACCCAATGTGCCTGGATGCGTTCCCAAAATTAGTTTGTTTTAAAAAACGTATTGAAGCT
ATCCCACAAATTGATAAGTACTTGAAATCCAGCAAGTATATAGCATGGCCTTTGCAGGGCTGGCAAGCCA
CGTTTGGTGGTGGCGACCATCCTCCAAAATCGGATCTGGAAGTTCTGTTCCAGGGGCCCCTGGGATCCCT
GCCA
[282 nt withheld, positions 775-1056]
TCACCGTATTTCAAGAACTCTACTGGTGGGACCTCGGTCGGCTGAGTCGACTCGAGCGGCCGCATCGTGA
CTGACTGACGATCTGCCTCGCGCGTTTCGGTGATGACGGTGAAAACCTCTGACACATGCAGCTCCCGGAG
ACGGTCACAGCTTGTCTGTAAGCGGATGCCGGGAGCAGACAAGCCCGTCAGGGCGCGTCAGCGGGTGTTG
GCGGGTGTCGGGGCGCAGCCATGACCCAGTCACGTAGCGATAGCGGAGTGTATAATTCTTGAAGACGAAA
GGGCCTCGTGATACGCCTATTTTTATAGGTTAATGTCATGATAATAATGGTTTCTTAGACGTCAGGTGGC
ACTTTTCGGGGAAATGTGCGCGGAACCCCTATTTGTTTATTTTTCTAAATACATTCAAATATGTATCCGC
TCATGAGACAATAACCCTGATAAATGCTTCAATAATATTGAAAAAGGAAGAGTATGAGTATTCAACATTT
CCGTGTCGCCCTTATTCCCTTTTTTGCGGCATTTTGCCTTCCTGTTTTTGCTCACCCAGAAACGCTGGTG
AAAGTAAAAGATGCTGAAGATCAGTTGGGTGCACGAGTGGGTTACATCGAACTGGATCTCAACAGCGGTA
AGATCCTTGAGAGTTTTCGCCCCGAAGAACGTTTTCCAATGATGAGCACTTTTAAAGTTCTGCTATGTGG
CGCGGTATTATCCCGTGTTGACGCCGGGCAAGAGCAACTCGGTCGCCGCATACACTATTCTCAGAATGAC
TTGGTTGAGTACTCACCAGTCACAGAAAAGCATCTTACGGATGGCATGACAGTAAGAGAATTATGCAGTG
CTGCCATAACCATGAGTGATAACACTGCGGCCAACTTACTTCTGACAACGATCGGAGGACCGAAGGAGCT
AACCGCTTTTTTGCACAACATGGGGGATCATGTAACTCGCCTTGATCGTTGGGAACCGGAGCTGAATGAA
GCCATACCAAACGACGAGCGTGACACCACGATGCCTGCAGCAATGGCAACAACGTTGCGCAAACTATTAA
CTGGCGAACTACTTACTCTAGCTTCCCGGCAACAATTAATAGACTGGATGGAGGCGGATAAAGTTGCAGG
ACCACTTCTGCGCTCGGCCCTTCCGGCTGGCTGGTTTATTGCTGATAAATCTGGAGCCGGTGAGCGTGGG
TCTCGCGGTATCATTGCAGCACTGGGGCCAGATGGTAAGCCCTCCCGTATCGTAGTTATCTACACGACGG
GGAGTCAGGCAACTATGGATGAACGAAATAGACAGATCGCTGAGATAGGTGCCTCACTGATTAAGCATTG
GTAACTGTCAGACCAAGTTTACTCATATATACTTTAGATTGATTTAAAACTTCATTTTTAATTTAAAAGG
ATCTAGGTGAAGATCCTTTTTGATAATCTCATGACCAAAATCCCTTAACGTGAGTTTTCGTTCCACTGAG
CGTCAGACCCCGTAGAAAAGATCAAAGGATCTTCTTGAGATCCTTTTTTTCTGCGCGTAATCTGCTGCTT
GCAAACAAAAAAACCACCGCTACCAGCGGTGGTTTGTTTGCCGGATCAAGAGCTACCAACTCTTTTTCCG
AAGGTAACTGGCTTCAGCAGAGCGCAGATACCAAATACTGTCCTTCTAGTGTAGCCGTAGTTAGGCCACC
ACTTCAAGAACTCTGTAGCACCGCCTACATACCTCGCTCTGCTAATCCTGTTACCAGTGGCTGCTGCCAG
TGGCGATAAGTCGTGTCTTACCGGGTTGGACTCAAGACGATAGTTACCGGATAAGGCGCAGCGGTCGGGC
TGAACGGGGGGTTCGTGCACACAGCCCAGCTTGGAGCGAACGACCTACACCGAACTGAGATACCTACAGC
GTGAGCTATGAGAAAGCGCCACGCTTCCCGAAGGGAGAAAGGCGGACAGGTATCCGGTAAGCGGCAGGGT
CGGAACAGGAGAGCGCACGAGGGAGCTTCCAGGGGGAAACGCCTGGTATCTTTATAGTCCTGTCGGGTTT
CGCCACCTCTGACTTGAGCGTCGATTTTTGTGATGCTCGTCAGGGGGGCGGAGCCTATGGAAAAACGCCA
GCAACGCGGCCTTTTTACGGTTCCTGGCCTTTTGCTGGCCTTTTGCTCACATGTTCTTTCCTGCGTTATC
CCCTGATTCTGTGGATAACCGTATTACCGCCTTTGAGTGAGCTGATACCGCTCGCCGCAGCCGAACGACC
GAGCGCAGCGAGTCAGTGAGCGAGGAAGCGGAAGAGCGCCTGATGCGGTATTTTCTCCTTACGCATCTGT
GCGGTATTTCACACCGCATAAATTCCGACACCATCGAATGGCGCAAAACCTTTCGCGGTATGGCATGATA
GCGCCCGGAAGAGAGTCAATTCAGGGTGGTGAATGTGAAACCAGTAACGTTATACGATGTCGCAGAGTAT
GCCGGTGTCTCTTATCAGACCGTTTCCCGCGTGGTGAACCAGGCCAGCCACGTTTCTGCGAAAACGCGGG
AAAAAGTGGAAGCGGCGATGGCGGAGCTGAATTACATTCCCAACCGCGTGGCACAACAACTGGCGGGCAA
ACAGTCGTTGCTGATTGGCGTTGCCACCTCCAGTCTGGCCCTGCACGCGCCGTCGCAAATTGTCGCGGCG
ATTAAATCTCGCGCCGATCAACTGGGTGCCAGCGTGGTGGTGTCGATGGTAGAACGAAGCGGCGTCGAAG
CCTGTAAAGCGGCGGTGCACAATCTTCTCGCGCAACGCGTCAGTGGGCTGATCATTAACTATCCGCTGGA
TGACCAGGATGCCATTGCTGTGGAAGCTGCCTGCACTAATGTTCCGGCGTTATTTCTTGATGTCTCTGAC
CAGACACCCATCAACAGTATTATTTTCTCCCATGAAGACGGTACGCGACTGGGCGTGGAGCATCTGGTCG
CATTGGGTCACCAGCAAATCGCGCTGTTAGCGGGCCCATTAAGTTCTGTCTCGGCGCGTCTGCGTCTGGC
TGGCTGGCATAAATATCTCACTCGCAATCAAATTCAGCCGATAGCGGAACGGGAAGGCGACTGGAGTGCC
ATGTCCGGTTTTCAACAAACCATGCAAATGCTGAATGAGGGCATCGTTCCCACTGCGATGCTGGTTGCCA
ACGATCAGATGGCGCTGGGCGCAATGCGCGCCATTACCGAGTCCGGGCTGCGCGTTGGTGCGGATATCTC
GGTAGTGGGATACGACGATACCGAAGACAGCTCATGTTATATCCCGCCGTTAACCACCATCAAACAGGAT
TTTCGCCTGCTGGGGCAAACCAGCGTGGACCGCTTGCTGCAACTCTCTCAGGGCCAGGCGGTGAAGGGCA
ATCAGCTGTTGCCCGTCTCACTGGTGAAAAGAAAAACCACGCTAGCGCCCAATACGCAAACCGCCTCTCC
CCGCGCGTTGGCCGATTCATTAATGCAGCTGGCACGACAGGTTTCCCGACTGGAAAGCGGGCAGTGAGCG
CAACGCAATTAATGTAAGTTAGCTCACTCATTAGGCACCCCAGGCTTTACACTTTATGCTTCCGGCTCGT
ATGTTGTGTGGAATTGTGAGCGGATAACAATTTCACACAGGAAACAGCTATGACCATGATTACGGATTCA
CTGGCCGTCGTTTTACAACGTCGTGACTGGGAAAACCCTGGCGTTACCCAACTTAATCGCCTTGCAGCAC
ATCCCCCTTTCGCCAGCTGGCGTAATAGCGAAGAGGCCCGCACCGATCGCCCTTCCCAACAGTTGCGCAG
CCTGAATGGCGAATGGCGCTTTGCCTGGTTTCCGGCACCAGAAGCGGTGCCGGAAAGCTGGCTGGAGTGC
GATCTTCCTGAGGCCGATACTGTCGTCGTCCCCTCAAACTGGCAGATGCACGGTTACGATGCGCCCATCT
ACACCAACGTGACCTATCCCATTACGGTCAATCCGCCGTTTGTTCCCACGGAGAATCCGACGGGTTGTTA
CTCGCTCACATTTAATGTTGATGAAAGCTGGCTACAGGAAGGCCAGACGCGAATTATTTTTGATGGCGTT
GGAATTAGCTTATCGACTGCACGGTGCACCAATGCTTCTGGCGTCAGGCAGCCATCGGAAGCTGTGGTAT
GGCTGTGCAGGTCGTAAATCACTGCATAATTCGTGTCGCTCAAGGCGCACTCCCGTTCTGGATAATGTTT
TTTGCGCCGACATCATAACGGTTCTGGCAAATATTCTGAAATGAGCTG
